>Addgene plasmid #137092 | pL2-G3 | addgene full sequence | sequence record 272109 | Addgene NGS Result
GCGGCCTTTTTACGGTTCCTGGCCTTTTGCTGGCCTTTTGCTCACATGTTCTTTCCTGCGTTATCCCCTG
ATTCTGTGGATAACCGTATTACCGCCAATTGGCTCGCCGCAGCCGAACGACCGAGCGCAGCGAGTCACCC
GAAGACCATTTTGGACGCCAGCAGTGGGTGGAGGGCATTGCATCCAGCCCCGAGCAAAAGGAGACCCCTG
ACTAGTCTCCGGGAGCTGCATGTGTCAGAGGTTTTCACCGTCATCACCGAAACGCGCGACACGAAAGGGC
CTCGTGATACGCCTATTTTTATAGGTTAATGTCATGATAATAATGGTTTCTTAGACGTCAGGTGGCCTTT
TCGGGGAAATGTGCGCGGAACCCCTATTTGTTTATTTTTCTAAATACATTCAAATATGTATCCGCTCATG
AATTAATTCTTAGAAAAACTCATCGAGCATCAAATGAAACTGCAATTTATTCATATCAGGATTATCAATA
CCATATTTTTGAAAAAGCCGTTTCTGTAATGAAGGAGAAAACTCACCGAGGCAGTTCCATAGGATGGCAA
GATCCTGGTATCGGTCTGCGATTCCGACTCGTCCAACATCAATACAACCTATTAATTTCCCCTCGTCAAA
AATAAGGTTATCAAGTGAGAAATCACCATGAGTGACGACTGAATCCGGTGAGAATGGCAAAAGTTTATGC
ATTTCTTTCCAGACTTGTTCAACAGGCCAGCCATTACGCTCGTCATCAAAATCACTCGCATCAACCAAAC
CGTTATTCATTCGTGATTGCGCCTGAGCCAGACGAAATACGCGGTCGCTGTTAAAAGGACAATTACAAAC
AGGAATCGAATGCAACCGGCGCAGGAACACCGCCAGCGCATCAACAATATTTTCACCTGAATCAGGATAT
TCTTCTAATACCTGGAATGCTGTTTTCCCTGGGATCGCCGTGGTGAGTAACCATGCATCATCAGGAGTAC
GGATAAAATGCTTGATGGTCGGAAGAGGCATAAATTCCGTCAGCCAGTTTAGTCTGACCATCTCATCTGT
AACATCATTGGCAACGCTACCTTTGCCATGTTTCAGAAACAACTCTGGCGCATCGGGCTTCCCATACAAT
CGATAGATTGTCGCACCTGATTGCCCGACATTATCGCGAGCCCATTTATACCCATATAAATCAGCATCCA
TGTTGGAATTTAATCGCGGCCTAGAGCAAGACGTTTCCCGTTGAATATGGCTCATAACACCCCTTGTATT
ACTGTTTATGTAAGCAGACAGTTTTATTGTGAATTCTCATGACCAAAATCCCTTAACGTGAGTTTTCGTT
CCACTGAGCGTCAGACCCCGTAGAAAAGATCAAAGGATCTTCTTGAGATCCTTTTTTTCTGCGCGTAATC
TGCTGCTTGCAAACAAAAAAACCACCGCTACCAGCGGTGGTTTGTTTGCCGGATCAAGAGCTACCAACTC
TTTTTCCGAAGGTAACTGGCTTCAGCAGAGCGCAGATACCAAATACTGTTCTTCTAGTGTAGCCGTAGTT
AGGCCACCACTTCAAGAACTCTGTAGCACCGCCTACATACCTCGCTCTGCTAATCCTGTTACCAGTGGCT
GCTGCCAGTGGCGATAAGTCGTGTCTTACCGGGTTGGACTCAAGACGATAGTTACCGGATAAGGCGCAGC
GGTCGGGCTGAACGGGGGGTTCGTGCACACAGCCCAGCTTGGAGCGAACGACCTACACCGAACTGAGATA
CCTACAGCGTGAGCTATGAGAAAGCGCCACGCTTCCCGAAGGGAGAAAGGCGGACAGGTATCCGGTAAGC
GGCAGGGTCGGAACAGGAGAGCGCACGAGGGAGCTTCCAGGGGGAAACGCCTGGTATCTTTATAGTCCTG
TCGGGTTTCGCCACCTCTGACTTGAGCGTCGATTTTTGTGATCTCGTCAGGGGGGCGGAGCCTATGGAAA
AACGCCAGCAAC
Features (pLannotate 1.2.2; 5 found; start..end, strand, type, name):
     36..95      +  rep_origin     RSF ori (fragment): Plasmids containing the RSF 1030 origin of replication can be propagated in E. coli cells that contain additional plasmids with compatible origins.
    235..269     -  CDS            rop (fragment): Rop protein, which maintains plasmids at low copy number; rop
    364..421     +  promoter       AmpR promoter (fragment): bla
    430..1245    -  CDS            KanR: aminoglycoside phosphotransferase; aph(3')-Ia; confers resistance to kanamycin in bacteria or G418 (Geneticin®) in eukaryotes
   1373..1960    +  rep_origin     ori: high-copy-number ColE1/pMB1/pBR322/pUC origin of replication
