[The description below was written by a language model from this plasmid's Addgene catalogue record and pLannotate feature annotations shown in this document.]
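Description:
pL2-G3 is a very small (about 2 kb) synthetic-biology plasmid built on the pL2 backbone and serving as a linker donor in the iFLinkC (iterative functional linker cloning) system, a strategy for the combinatorial assembly and recombination of linker peptides with functional protein domains. Its insert is a synthetic sequence encoding a short triglycine linker (GGG, also called G3). In such a scheme it represents one member of a set of linker modules that can be joined iteratively with domain-encoding parts to build fusion proteins with varied linker length and composition. The record does not state how the insert was cloned, and the automated annotation does not mark the linker itself or any flanking restriction sites, so the exact position and context of the GGG element cannot be described from the feature table.

The annotated features are almost entirely maintenance functions. A full-length high-copy ColE1/pMB1/pUC-type origin drives replication in E. coli, consistent with the catalogue's high-copy designation, and a complete KanR gene (aminoglycoside phosphotransferase, aph(3')-Ia) on the reverse strand provides kanamycin selection. The remaining hits are only short fragments: a piece of the RSF 1030 origin, a small part of the rop coding sequence and a partial AmpR (bla) promoter. These are probably backbone remnants or partial sequence matches rather than functional elements. No expression promoter, tag, reporter or terminator is annotated, which fits a plasmid intended for storing and supplying a part rather than expressing a protein. Its use is as a source of the G3 linker for constructing and screening linker libraries in engineered multidomain proteins.
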