Addgene plasmid #137092: pL2-G3
Purpose: iFLinkC Linker cloning
Depositing lab: Viktor Stein. Depositing organization: Technische Universitaet Darmstadt. Publication: iFLinkC: an iterative functional linker cloning strategy for the combinatorial assembly and recombination of linker peptides with functional domains. Grawe A, Ranglack J, Weyrich A, Stein V. Nucleic Acids Res. 2020 Jan 11. pii: 5700546. doi: 10.1093/nar/gkz1210. PubMed 31925441.
Backbone
  Vector backbone: pL2
  Vector type: Synthetic Biology
Growth in bacteria
  Bacterial resistance: Kanamycin, 50 μg/mL
  Growth temperature: 37°C
  Growth strain: DH5alpha
  Copy number: High Copy
Gene/Insert
  Gene/Insert name: GGG (alt names: Short: GGG Linker (3); G3)
  Species: Synthetic
  Cloning method: Unknown
Terms and licenses: Academic/Nonprofit Terms; Industry Terms: Not Available to Industry
How to cite: pL2-G3 was a gift from Viktor Stein (Addgene plasmid # 137092 ; http://n2t.net/addgene:137092 ; RRID:Addgene_137092)
